>Addgene plasmid #237235 | Ec holC-pET(3c) | addgene full sequence | sequence record 469249 | Addgene NGS Result
AAGCGCCACGCTTCCCGAAGGGAGAAAGGCGGACAGGTATCCGGTAAGCGGCAGGGTCGGAACAGGAGAG
CGCACGAGGGAGCTTCCAGGGGGAAACGCCTGGTATCTTTATAGTCCTGTCGGGTTTCGCCACCTCTGAC
TTGAGCGTCGATTTTTGTGATGCTCGTCAGGGGGGCGGAGCCTATGGAAAAACGCCAGCAACGCGGCCTT
TTTACGGTTCCTGGCCTTTTGCTGGCCTTTTGCTCACATGTTCTTTCCTGCGTTATCCCCTGATTCTGTG
GATAACCGTATTACCGCCTTTGAGTGAGCTGATACCGCTCGCCGCAGCCGAACGACCGAGCGCAGCGAGT
CAGTGAGCGAGGAAGCGGAAGAGCGCCTGATGCGGTATTTTCTCCTTACGCATCTGTGCGGTATTTCACA
CCGCAATGGTGCACTCTCAGTACAATCTGCTCTGATGCCGCATAGTTAAGCCAGTATACACTCCGCTATC
GCTACGTGACTGGGTCATGGCTGCGCCCCGACACCCGCCAACACCCGCTGACGCGCCCTGACGGGCTTGT
CTGCTCCCGGCATCCGCTTACAGACAAGCTGTGACCGTCTCCGGGAGCTGCATGTGTCAGAGGTTTTCAC
CGTCATCACCGAAACGCGCGAGGCAGCTGCGGTAAAGCTCATCAGCGTGGTCGTGAAGCGATTCACAGAT
GTCTGCCTGTTCATCCGCGTCCAGCTCGTTGAGTTTCTCCAGAAGCGTTAATGTCTGGCTTCTGATAAAG
CGGGCCATGTTAAGGGCGGTTTTTTCCTGTTTGGTCACTGATGCCTCCGTGTAAGGGGGATTTCTGTTCA
TGGGGGTAATGATACCGATGAAACGAGAGAGGATGCTCACGATACGGGTTACTGATGATGAACATGCCCG
GTTACTGGAACGTTGTGAGGGTAAACAACTGGCGGTATGGATGCGGCGGGACCAGAGAAAAATCACTCAG
GGTCAATGCCAGCGCTTCGTTAATACAGATGTAGGTGTTCCACAGGGTAGCCAGCAGCATCCTGCGATGC
AGATCCGGAACATAATGGTGCAGGGCGCTGACTTCCGCGTTTCCAGACTTTACGAAACACGGAAACCGAA
GACCATTCATGTTGTTGCTCAGGTCGCAGACGTTTTGCAGCAGCAGTCGCTTCACGTTCGCTCGCGTATC
GGTGATTCATTCTGCTAACCAGTAAGGCAACCCCGCCAGCCTAGCCGGGTCCTCAACGACAGGAGCACGA
TCATGCGCACCCGTGGCCAGGACCCAACGCTGCCCGAGATGCGCCGCGTGCGGCTGCTGGAGATGGCGGA
CGCGATGGATATGTTCTGCCAAGGGTTGGTTTGCGCATTCACAGTTCTCCGCAAGAATTGATTGGCTCCA
ATTCTTGGAGTGGTGAATCCGTTAGCGAGGTGCCGCCGGCTTCCATTCAGGTCGAGGTGGCCCGGCTCCA
TGCACCGCGACGCAACGCGGGGAGGCAGACAAGGTATAGGGCGGCGCCTACAATCCATGCCAACCCGTTC
CATGTGCTCGCCGAGGCGGCATAAATCGCCGTGACGATCAGCGGTCCAATGATCGAAGTTAGGCTGGTAA
GAGCCGCGAGCGATCCTTGAAGCTGTCCCTGATGGTCGTCATCTACCTGCCTGGACAGCATGGCCTGCAA
CGCGGGCATCCCGATGCCGCCGGAAGCGAGAAGAATCATAATGGGGAAGGCCATCCAGCCTCGCGTCGCG
AACGCCAGCAAGACGTAGCCCAGCGCGTCGGCCGCCATGCCGGCGATAATGGCCTGCTTCTCGCCGAAAC
GTTTGGTGGCGGGACCAGTGACGAAGGCTTGAGCGAGGGCGTGCAAGATTCCGAATACCGCAAGCGACAG
GCCGATCATCGTCGCGCTCCAGCGAAAGCGGTCCTCGCCGAAAATGACCCAGAGCGCTGCCGGCACCTGT
CCTACGAGTTGCATGATAAAGAAGACAGTCATAAGTGCGGCGACGATAGTCATGCCCCGCGCCCACCGGA
AGGAGCTGACTGGGTTGAAGGCTCTCAAGGGCATCGGTCGACGCTCTCCCTTATGCGACTCCTGCATTAG
GAAGCAGCCCAGTAGTAGGTTGAGGCCGTTGAGCACCGCCGCCGCAAGGAATGGTGCATGCAAGGAGATG
GCGCCCAACAGTCCCCCGGCCACGGGGCCTGCCACCATACCCACGCCGAAACAAGCGCTCATGAGCCCGA
AGTGGCGAGCCCGATCTTCCCCATCGGTGATGTCGGCGATATAGGCGCCAGCAACCGCACCTGTGGCGCC
GGTGATGCCGGCCACGATGCGTCCGGCGTAGAGGATCGAGATCTCGATCCCGCGAAATTAATACGACTCA
CTATAGGGAGACCACAACGGTTTCCCTCTAGAAATAATTTTGTTTAACTTTAAGAAGGAGATATACATAT
GAAAAACGCGACGTTCTACCTTCTGGACAATGACACCACCGTCGATGGCTTAAGCGCCGTTGAGCAACTG
GTGTGTGAAATTGCCGCAGAACGTTGGCGCAGCGGTAAGCGCGTGCTCATCGCCTGTGAAGATGAAAAGC
AGGCTTACCGGCTGGATGAAGCCCTGTGGGCGCGTCCGGCAGAAAGCTTTGTTCCGCATAATTTAGCGGG
AGAAGGACCGCGCGGCGGTGCACCGGTGGAGATCGCCTGGCCGCAAAAGCGTAGCAGCAGCCGGCGCGAT
ATATTGATTAGTCTGCGAACAAGCTTTGCAGATTTTGCCACCGCTTTCACAGAAGTGGTAGACTTCGTTC
CTTATGAAGATTCTCTGAAACAACTGGCGCGCGAACGCTATAAAGCCTACCGCGTGGCTGGTTTCAACCT
GAATACGGCAACCTGGAAATAATGGAAAAGACATATAACCCACAAGATATCGAACAGCCGCTTTACGAGC
ACTGGGAAAAGCAGGGCTACTTTAAGCCTAATGGCGATGAAAGCCAGGAAAGTTTCTGCATCATGATCCC
GCCGCCGAACGTCACCGGCAGTTTGGATCCGGCTGCTAACAAAGCCCGAAAGGAAGCTGAGTTGGCTGCT
GCCACCGCTGAGCAATAACTAGCATAACCCCTTGGGGCCTCTAAACGGGTCTTGAGGGGTTTTTTGCTGA
AAGGAGGAACTATATCCGGATATCCACAGGACGGGTGTGGTCGCCATGATCGCGTAGTCGATAGTGGCTC
CAAGTAGCGAAGCGAGCAGGACTGGGCGGCGGCCAAAGCGGTCGGACAGTGCTCCGAGAACGGGTGCGCA
TAGAAATTGCATCAACGCATATAGCGCTAGCAGCACGCCATAGTGACTGGCGATGCTGTCGGAATGGACG
ATATCCCGCAAGAGGCCCGGCAGTACCGGCATAACCAAGCCTATGCCTACAGCATCCAGGGTGACGGTGC
CGAGGATGACGATGAGCGCATTGTTAGATTTCATACACGGTGCCTGACTGCGTTAGCAATTTAACTGTGA
TAAACTACCGCATTAAAGCTTATCGATGATAAGCTGTCAAACATGAGAATTCTTGAAGACGAAAGGGCCT
CGTGATACGCCTATTTTTATAGGTTAATGTCATGATAATAATGGTTTCTTAGACGTCAGGTGGCACTTTT
CGGGGAAATGTGCGCGGAACCCCTATTTGTTTATTTTTCTAAATACATTCAAATATGTATCCGCTCATGA
GACAATAACCCTGATAAATGCTTCAATAATATTGAAAAAGGAAGAGTATGAGTATTCAACATTTCCGTGT
CGCCCTTATTCCCTTTTTTGCGGCATTTTGCCTTCCTGTTTTTGCTCACCCAGAAACGCTGGTGAAAGTA
AAAGATGCTGAAGATCAGTTGGGTGCACGAGTGGGTTACATCGAACTGGATCTCAACAGCGGTAAGATCC
TTGAGAGTTTTCGCCCCGAAGAACGTTTTCCAATGATGAGCACTTTTAAAGTTCTGCTATGTGGCGCGGT
ATTATCCCGTGTTGACGCCGGGCAAGAGCAACTCGGTCGCCGCATACACTATTCTCAGAATGACTTGGTT
GAGTACTCACCAGTCACAGAAAAGCATCTTACGGATGGCATGACAGTAAGAGAATTATGCAGTGCTGCCA
TAACCATGAGTGATAACACTGCGGCCAACTTACTTCTGACAACGATCGGAGGACCGAAGGAGCTAACCGC
TTTTTTGCACAACATGGGGGATCATGTAACTCGCCTTGATCGTTGGGAACCGGAGCTGAATGAAGCCATA
CCAAACGACGAGCGTGACACCACGATGCCTGCAGCAATGGCAACAACGTTGCGCAAACTATTAACTGGCG
AACTACTTACTCTAGCTTCCCGGCAACAATTAATAGACTGGATGGAGGCGGATAAAGTTGCAGGACCACT
TCTGCGCTCGGCCCTTCCGGCTGGCTGGTTTATTGCTGATAAATCTGGAGCCGGTGAGCGTGGGTCTCGC
GGTATCATTGCAGCACTGGGGCCAGATGGTAAGCCCTCCCGTATCGTAGTTATCTACACGACGGGGAGTC
AGGCAACTATGGATGAACGAAATAGACAGATCGCTGAGATAGGTGCCTCACTGATTAAGCATTGGTAACT
GTCAGACCAAGTTTACTCATATATACTTTAGATTGATTTAAAACTTCATTTTTAATTTAAAAGGATCTAG
GTGAAGATCCTTTTTGATAATCTCATGACCAAAATCCCTTAACGTGAGTTTTCGTTCCACTGAGCGTCAG
ACCCCGTAGAAAAGATCAAAGGATCTTCTTGAGATCCTTTTTTTCTGCGCGTAATCTGCTGCTTGCAAAC
AAAAAAACCACCGCTACCAGCGGTGGTTTGTTTGCCGGATCAAGAGCTACCAACTCTTTTTCCGAAGGTA
ACTGGCTTCAGCAGAGCGCAGATACCAAATACTGTCCTTCTAGTGTAGCCGTAGTTAGGCCACCACTTCA
AGAACTCTGTAGCACCGCCTACATACCTCGCTCTGCTAATCCTGTTACCAGTGGCTGCTGCCAGTGGCGA
TAAGTCGTGTCTTACCGGGTTGGACTCAAGACGATAGTTACCGGATAAGGCGCAGCGGTCGGGCTGAACG
GGGGGTTCGTGCACACAGCCCAGCTTGGAGCGAACGACCTACACCGAACTGAGATACCTACAGCGTGAGC
TATGAGA
Features (pLannotate 1.2.2; 15 found; start..end, strand, type, name):
    376..515     -  misc_feature   bom: basis of mobility region from pBR322
    617..808     -  CDS            rop: Rop protein, which maintains plasmids at low copy number; rop
    825..1205    +  CDS            YPB1_ECOLX: Protein predicted: Swiss-Prot protein existence level 4. From Escherichia coli.
   1447..2347    -  CDS            TcR (fragment): tetracycline efflux protein; tet; confers resistance to tetracycline
   2369..2387    +  promoter       T7 promoter: promoter for bacteriophage T7 RNA polymerase
   2419..2441    +  RBS            RBS: efficient ribosome binding site from bacteriophage T7 gene 10 (Olins and Rangwala, 1989)
   2449..2889    +  CDS            holC: HOLC_ECOLI - Experimental evidence at protein level: Swiss-Prot protein existence level 1. Part of the beta sliding clamp loading complex, which hydrolyzes ATP to load the beta clamp onto primed DNA to form the DNA replication pre-initiation complex (PubMed:2040637). DNA polymerase III is a complex, multichain enzyme responsible for most of the replicative synthesis in bacteria. This DNA polymerase also exhibits 3' to 5' exonuclease activity. From Escherichia coli (strain K12).
   2892..3035    +  CDS            valS (fragment): SYV_ECOLI - Experimental evidence at protein level: Swiss-Prot protein existence level 1. Catalyzes the attachment of valine to tRNA(Val). As ValRS can inadvertently accommodate and process structurally similar amino acids such as threonine, to avoid such errors, it has a 'posttransfer' editing activity that hydrolyzes mischarged Thr-tRNA(Val) in a tRNA- dependent manner. From Escherichia coli (strain K12).
   3042..3091    +  CDS            SET1 (fragment): solubility-enhancement tag derived from T7 phage gene 10B
   3099..3146    +  terminator     T7 terminator: transcription terminator for bacteriophage T7 RNA polymerase
   3172..3464    -  CDS            TcR (fragment): tetracycline efflux protein; tet; confers resistance to tetracycline
   3512..3540    -  promoter       tet promoter: E. coli promoter for tetracycline efflux protein gene
   3653..3757    +  promoter       AmpR promoter: bla
   3758..4618    +  CDS            AmpR: β-lactamase; bla; confers resistance to ampicillin, carbenicillin, and related antibiotics
   4789..190     +  rep_origin     ori (across the origin): high-copy-number ColE1/pMB1/pBR322/pUC origin of replication
