[The description below was written by a language model from this plasmid's Addgene catalogue record and pLannotate feature annotations shown in this document.]
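Description:
Ec holC-pET(3c) is a bacterial expression plasmid built on the pET-3c backbone for over-producing the E. coli holC gene product, the chi subunit of DNA polymerase III. Chi is part of the clamp-loading assembly that uses ATP to place the beta sliding clamp on primed DNA. The sequenced record is 5,187 nt. Its backbone is pBR322-derived, with a ColE1/pMB1-type origin, the rop gene that restrains copy number (consistent with the catalogue's "low copy" designation), and the bom mobility region. Selection is by ampicillin through the bla β-lactamase gene under its own promoter. The tetracycline resistance gene appears only as two separated fragments flanking the expression cassette, along with the tet promoter. This reflects insertion of the T7 cassette into that gene, so it should not be functional.

The expression cassette consists of a T7 promoter, the efficient ribosome binding site from phage T7 gene 10, the holC coding sequence and a T7 terminator. No lac operator or lacI gene is annotated, so expression control depends on supplying T7 RNA polymerase from the host, typically a DE3 lysogen. The DH5alpha strain listed is suited to propagation only. Immediately downstream of holC the table shows a short fragment of valS. This is probably flanking chromosomal sequence carried along with the cloned fragment, although the cloning sites are recorded as unknown. A small gene 10-derived fragment, annotated as a partial SET1 tag, follows and appears to be vector remnant rather than a fusion. No affinity or epitope tag is annotated on holC, which suggests the protein is made in native, untagged form. That would suit purification for biochemical reconstitution of the Pol III holoenzyme or clamp loader, though the record states only over-expression as the purpose.
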