Addgene plasmid #237235: Ec holC-pET(3c)
Purpose: over-express E. coli holC (Pol III chi subunit)
Depositing lab: Michael O'Donnell. Depositing organization: Rockefeller University.
Backbone
  Vector backbone: pET-3c
  Vector type: Bacterial Expression
Growth in bacteria
  Bacterial resistance: Ampicillin, 100 μg/mL
  Growth temperature: 37°C
  Growth strain: DH5alpha
  Copy number: Low Copy
Gene/Insert
  Gene/Insert name: holC (chi)
  Species: E. coli
  Entrez Gene: holC (a.k.a. b4259, ECK4252)
  Cloning method: Restriction Enzyme; 5′ cloning site Unknown (unknown if destroyed)
Terms and licenses: Academic/Nonprofit Terms; Industry Terms: Not Available to Industry
How to cite: Ec holC-pET(3c) was a gift from Michael O'Donnell (Addgene plasmid # 237235 ; http://n2t.net/addgene:237235 ; RRID:Addgene_237235)
